>Addgene plasmid #18334 | T4 Lysozyme S44W WT* | addgene partial sequence | sequence record 24122 | 3primeUP
GCTANTGGAAAAAGCCCGCCTCATTAGGCGGGCTCAGATCTGCTCATGTTTGACAGCTTATCATCGATAA
GCTTCGGCAATAAATTCTTGATATGTTTTCATATGTTTCCTTTAAATATTTTAATTAGTAATTGTCTATT
CAAGTAATTGTGAATATACTATCACAATTCCAAGAGAAAGTAAACAGCTTTATAGATTTTTATACGCGTC
CCAAGTGCCAGTTCTAAACGTTGTAATGACTCGTTTTGCGCGATTAGGTGTTTGATTATACCATCTACTT
TTAGCTAAGTTAACTGCTGCTTCATCCCAGCGTTTTTGTTGAAGCATACGTAAAGAGTTAGTAAATCCTG
CCACACCGGTTTCTCCCATTTGGAAAACCATATTAATCAATGCAGCGCGACGAACCGCATCAAGAGAATC
ATAAACCGGTTTTAATTTAGCATTTCTCAGAATTCCGCGAACAGCAGCATCAACATCCTGATTAAAGAGT
TTTTCAGCCTCATCTTTTGTAATTACACCATTAGTATTACGCCCAATAGCTTTATCTAATTCCCATTTAG
CAGCATTAAGTGATGGACTTTTTGTAAGCAAATGACCGATGCCAATAGTGTAATAGCCTTCTGTGTCTTT
ATAGATTTTAAGTCTAAGACCTTCATCTATACGTAACATTTCAAATATATTCATAATACCTCCTAAGCAT
CGATGGATCCTGTTTCCTGTGTGAAATTGTTATCCGCTCACAATTCCACACATTATACGAGCCGATGATT
AATTGTCAACAGGGGGATGGGGGAGTAAGCTGATCCTGTTTCCTGTGTGAAATTGTTATCCGCTCACAAT
TCCACACATTATACGAGCCGATGATTAATTGTCAACAGGGGGATGGGGGAGTAAGCTCATCGATGGATCG
ATCCTGNTTCCCGGGGGGAAAATGGTNACCCGCTCNCCAATNCCCCNCATTNANACGAGNCGGAAGCCNA
AAAGGGGNAAAGGCCGGGGGGGGCCNNAAGGGNGGGNGCNAANCTNACNTTAATTGNNGNNGGGNCTCCN
NGNCCNGCNTTNCCNNNCGGGAAAACCGGNCNGGGCCNGGNCCCCNCCNNAAGGGGGGNAAACCCTTTNC
CGGNNNGGGNNGGAANNCCCCCNGNAAAANGNNNATTNN
