[The description below was written by a language model from this plasmid's Addgene catalogue record.]
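Description:
T4 Lysozyme S44W WT* is a bacterial expression plasmid built on the pHS1403 backbone (about 5 kb without insert) that carries a mutant form of the bacteriophage T4 lysozyme gene (gene e). It is maintained in E. coli as a high-copy plasmid under ampicillin selection. The record does not name the origin of replication, and it does not state which promoter drives expression of the insert. No feature table is provided, so these backbone elements cannot be described further.

The insert is roughly 600 bp and was cloned as a BamHI–HindIII fragment, with both sites preserved. According to the depositor's notes, the BamHI site lies 27 bp from the start codon and the HindIII site 115 bp from the stop codon, so the fragment includes short flanking regions on either side of the coding sequence and can be excised or transferred intact. The encoded protein carries a serine-to-tryptophan substitution at position 44 in the "WT*" background. In the T4 lysozyme literature WT* generally denotes the cysteine-free pseudo-wild-type protein used as a reference for mutational studies, although the record itself does not define the term. No fusion tags or reporters are listed.

The intended use is not stated explicitly. A single-site T4 lysozyme variant in a bacterial expression vector is consistent with producing recombinant protein to examine how a point substitution affects protein stability, folding or structure, for which T4 lysozyme is a widely used model system.
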