Addgene plasmid #18334: T4 Lysozyme S44W WT*
Depositing lab: Brian Matthews. Depositing organization: University of Oregon.
Backbone
  Vector backbone: pHS1403
  Backbone size w/o insert (bp): 5000
  Vector type: Bacterial Expression
Growth in bacteria
  Bacterial resistance: Ampicillin, 100 μg/mL
  Growth temperature: 37°C
  Growth strain: DH5alpha
  Copy number: High Copy
Gene/Insert
  Gene/Insert name: T4 Lysozyme (alt name: AS44W)
  Species: Bacteriophage T4
  Insert size (bp): 600
  Mutation: S44W WT*
  GenBank ID: NP_049736
  Entrez Gene: e (a.k.a. T4p123)
  Cloning method: Restriction Enzyme; 5′ cloning site BamHI (not destroyed); 3′ cloning site HindIII (not destroyed)
  Sequencing primers: 5′ na; 3′ GGCGTATCACGAGGCCC
Terms and licenses: Academic/Nonprofit Terms; Industry Terms: Not Available to Industry
Depositor comments: The BamHI site is 27 bp from the ATG and the HindIII site is 115 bp from the stop.
How to cite: T4 Lysozyme S44W WT* was a gift from Brian Matthews (Addgene plasmid # 18334 ; http://n2t.net/addgene:18334 ; RRID:Addgene_18334)
